>Addgene plasmid #121425 | pSLQ1371-sgSTAT3-1 | addgene full sequence | sequence record 234681 | Addgene NGS Result
GTTATTAATAGTAATCAATTACGGGGTCATTAGTTCATAGCCCATATATGGAGTTCCGCGTTACATAACT
TACGGTAAATGGCCCGCCTGGCTGACCGCCCAACGACCCCCGCCCATTGACGTCAATAATGACGTATGTT
CCCATAGTAACGCCAATAGGGACTTTCCATTGACGTCAATGGGTGGAGTATTTACGGTAAACTGCCCACT
TGGCAGTACATCAAGTGTATCATATGCCAAGTACGCCCCCTATTGACGTCAATGACGGTAAATGGCCCGC
CTGGCATTATGCCCAGTACATGACCTTATGGGACTTTCCTACTTGGCAGTACATCTACGTATTAGTCATC
GCTATTACCATGGTGATGCGGTTTTGGCAGTACATCAATGGGCGTGGATAGCGGTTTGACTCACGGGGAT
TTCCAAGTCTCCACCCCATTGACGTCAATGGGAGTTTGTTTTGGCACCAAAATCAACGGGACTTTCCAAA
ATGTCGTAACAACTCCGCCCCATTGACGCAAATGGGCGGTAGGCGTGTACGGTGGGAGGTCTATATAAGC
AGAGCTGGTTTAGTGAACCGTCAGATCCGCTAGCCCACCATGACCGAGTACAAGCCCACGGTGCGCCTCG
CCACCCGCGACGACGTCCCCCGGGCCGTACGCACCCTCGCCGCCGCGTTCGCCGACTACCCCGCCACGCG
CCACACCGTCGACCCGGACCGCCACATCGAGCGGGTCACCGAGCTGCAAGAACTCTTCCTCACGCGCGTC
GGGCTCGACATCGGCAAGGTGTGGGTCGCGGACGACGGCGCCGCGGTGGCGGTCTGGACCACGCCGGAGA
GCGTCGAAGCGGGGGCGGTGTTCGCCGAGATCGGCCCGCGCATGGCCGAGTTGAGCGGTTCCCGGCTGGC
CGCGCAGCAACAGATGGAAGGCCTCCTGGCGCCGCACCGGCCCAAGGAGCCCGCGTGGTTCCTGGCCACC
GTCGGCGTCTCGCCCGACCACCAGGGCAAGGGTCTGGGCAGCGCCGTCGTGCTCCCCGGAGTGGAGGCGG
CCGAGCGCGCCGGGGTGCCCGCCTTCCTGGAGACCTCCGCGCCCCGCAACCTCCCCTTCTACGAGCGGCT
CGGCTTCACCGTCACCGCCGACGTCGAGGTGCCCGAAGGACCGCGCACCTGGTGCATGACCCGCAAGCCC
GGTGCCGGATCGGGAGAGGGCAGAGGAAGTCTGCTAACATGCGGTGACGTCGAGGAGAATCCTGGCCCAC
CGGTCGCCACCATGGTGAGCAAGGGCGAGGAGGATAACATGGCCATCATCAAGGAGTTCATGCGCTTCAA
GGTGCACATGGAGGGCTCCGTGAACGGCCACGAGTTCGAGATCGAGGGCGAGGGCGAGGGCCGCCCCTAC
GAGGGCACCCAGACCGCCAAGCTGAAGGTGACCAAGGGTGGCCCCCTGCCCTTCGCCTGGGACATCCTGT
CCCCTCAGTTCATGTACGGCTCCAAGGCCTACGTGAAGCACCCCGCCGACATCCCCGACTACTTGAAGCT
GTCCTTCCCCGAGGGCTTCAAGTGGGAGCGCGTGATGAACTTCGAGGACGGCGGCGTGGTGACCGTGACC
CAGGACTCCTCCCTGCAGGACGGCGAGTTCATCTACAAGGTGAAGCTGCGCGGCACCAACTTCCCCTCCG
ACGGCCCCGTAATGCAGAAGAAGACCATGGGCTGGGAGGCCTCCTCCGAGCGGATGTACCCCGAGGACGG
CGCCCTGAAGGGCGAGATCAAGCAGAGGCTGAAGCTGAAGGACGGCGGCCACTACGACGCTGAGGTCAAG
ACCACCTACAAGGCCAAGAAGCCCGTGCAGCTGCCCGGCGCCTACAACGTCAACATCAAGTTGGACATCA
CCTCCCACAACGAGGACTACACCATCGTGGAACAGTACGAACGCGCCGAGGGCCGCCACTCCACCGGCGG
CATGGACGAGCTGTACAAGTAAGAATTCGTCGAGGGACCTAATAACTTCGTATAGCATACATTATACGAA
GTTATACATGTTTAAGGGTTCCGGTTCCACTAGGTACAATTCGATATCAAGCTTATCGATAATCAACCTC
TGGATTACAAAATTTGTGAAAGATTGACTGGTATTCTTAACTATGTTGCTCCTTTTACGCTATGTGGATA
CGCTGCTTTAATGCCTTTGTATCATGCTATTGCTTCCCGTATGGCTTTCATTTTCTCCTCCTTGTATAAA
TCCTGGTTGCTGTCTCTTTATGAGGAGTTGTGGCCCGTTGTCAGGCAACGTGGCGTGGTGTGCACTGTGT
TTGCTGACGCAACCCCCACTGGTTGGGGCATTGCCACCACCTGTCAGCTCCTTTCCGGGACTTTCGCTTT
CCCCCTCCCTATTGCCACGGCGGAACTCATCGCCGCCTGCCTTGCCCGCTGCTGGACAGGGGCTCGGCTG
TTGGGCACTGACAATTCCGTGGTGTTGTCGGGGAAATCATCGTCCTTTCCTTGGCTGCTCGCCTGTGTTG
CCACCTGGATTCTGCGCGGGACGTCCTTCTGCTACGTCCCTTCGGCCCTCAATCCAGCGGACCTTCCTTC
CCGCGGCCTGCTGCCGGCTCTGCGGCCTCTTCCGCGTCTTCGCCTTCGCCCTCAGACGAGTCGGATCTCC
CTTTGGGCCGCCTCCCCGCATCGATACCGTCGACCTCGATCGAGACCTAGAAAAACATGGAGCAATCACA
AGTAGCAATACAGCAGCTACCAATGCTGATTGTGCCTGGCTAGAAGCACAAGAGGAGGAGGAGGTGGGTT
TTCCAGTCACACCTCAGGTACCTTTAAGACCAATGACTTACAAGGCAGCTGTAGATCTTAGCCACTTTTT
AAAAGAAAAGGGGGGACTGGAAGGGCTAATTCACTCCCAACGAAGACAAGATATCCTTGATCTGTGGATC
TACCACACACAAGGCTACTTCCCTGATTGGCAGAACTACACACCAGGGCCAGGGATCAGATATCCACTGA
CCTTTGGATGGTGCTACAAGCTAGTACCAGTTGAGCAAGAGAAGGTAGAAGAAGCCAATGAAGGAGAGAA
CACCCGCTTGTTACACCCTGTGAGCCTGCATGGGATGGATGACCCGGAGAGAGAAGTATTAGAGTGGAGG
TTTGACAGCCGCCTAGCATTTCATCACATGGCCCGAGAGCTGCATCCGGACTGTACTGGGTCTCTCTGGT
TAGACCAGATCTGAGCCTGGGAGCTCTCTGGCTAACTAGGGAACCCACTGCTTAAGCCTCAATAAAGCTT
GCCTTGAGTGCTTCAAGTAGTGTGTGCCCGTCTGTTGTGTGACTCTGGTAACTAGAGATCCCTCAGACCC
TTTTAGTCAGTGTGGAAAATCTCTAGCAGCATGTGAGCAAAAGGCCAGCAAAAGGCCAGGAACCGTAAAA
AGGCCGCGTTGCTGGCGTTTTTCCATAGGCTCCGCCCCCCTGACGAGCATCACAAAAATCGACGCTCAAG
TCAGAGGTGGCGAAACCCGACAGGACTATAAAGATACCAGGCGTTTCCCCCTGGAAGCTCCCTCGTGCGC
TCTCCTGTTCCGACCCTGCCGCTTACCGGATACCTGTCCGCCTTTCTCCCTTCGGGAAGCGTGGCGCTTT
CTCATAGCTCACGCTGTAGGTATCTCAGTTCGGTGTAGGTCGTTCGCTCCAAGCTGGGCTGTGTGCACGA
ACCCCCCGTTCAGCCCGACCGCTGCGCCTTATCCGGTAACTATCGTCTTGAGTCCAACCCGGTAAGACAC
GACTTATCGCCACTGGCAGCAGCCACTGGTAACAGGATTAGCAGAGCGAGGTATGTAGGCGGTGCTACAG
AGTTCTTGAAGTGGTGGCCTAACTACGGCTACACTAGAAGAACAGTATTTGGTATCTGCGCTCTGCTGAA
GCCAGTTACCTTCGGAAAAAGAGTTGGTAGCTCTTGATCCGGCAAACAAACCACCGCTGGTAGCGGTGGT
TTTTTTGTTTGCAAGCAGCAGATTACGCGCAGAAAAAAAGGATCTCAAGAAGATCCTTTGATCTTTTCTA
CGGGGTCTGACGCTCAGTGGAACGAAAACTCACGTTAAGGGATTTTGGTCATGAGATTATCAAAAAGGAT
CTTCACCTAGATCCTTTTAAATTAAAAATGAAGTTTTAAATCAATCTAAAGTATATATGAGTAAACTTGG
TCTGACAGTTACCAATGCTTAATCAGTGAGGCACCTATCTCAGCGATCTGTCTATTTCGTTCATCCATAG
TTGCCTGACTCCCCGTCGTGTAGATAACTACGATACGGGAGGGCTTACCATCTGGCCCCAGTGCTGCAAT
GATACCGCGAGACCCACGCTCACCGGCTCCAGATTTATCAGCAATAAACCAGCCAGCCGGAAGGGCCGAG
CGCAGAAGTGGTCCTGCAACTTTATCCGCCTCCATCCAGTCTATTAATTGTTGCCGGGAAGCTAGAGTAA
GTAGTTCGCCAGTTAATAGTTTGCGCAACGTTGTTGCCATTGCTACAGGCATCGTGGTGTCACGCTCGTC
GTTTGGTATGGCTTCATTCAGCTCCGGTTCCCAACGATCAAGGCGAGTTACATGATCCCCCATGTTGTGC
AAAAAAGCGGTTAGCTCCTTCGGTCCTCCGATCGTTGTCAGAAGTAAGTTGGCCGCAGTGTTATCACTCA
TGGTTATGGCAGCACTGCATAATTCTCTTACTGTCATGCCATCCGTAAGATGCTTTTCTGTGACTGGTGA
GTACTCAACCAAGTCATTCTGAGAATAGTGTATGCGGCGACCGAGTTGCTCTTGCCCGGCGTCAATACGG
GATAATACCGCGCCACATAGCAGAACTTTAAAAGTGCTCATCATTGGAAAACGTTCTTCGGGGCGAAAAC
TCTCAAGGATCTTACCGCTGTTGAGATCCAGTTCGATGTAACCCACTCGTGCACCCAACTGATCTTCAGC
ATCTTTTACTTTCACCAGCGTTTCTGGGTGAGCAAAAACAGGAAGGCAAAATGCCGCAAAAAAGGGAATA
AGGGCGACACGGAAATGTTGAATACTCATACTCTTCCTTTTTCAATATTATTGAAGCATTTATCAGGGTT
ATTGTCTCATGAGCGGATACATATTTGAATGTATTTAGAAAAATAAACAAATAGGGGTTCCGCGCACATT
TCCCCGAAAAGTGCCACCTGACGTCGACGGATCGGGAGATCTCCCGATCCCCTATGGTGCACTCTCAGTA
CAATCTGCTCTGATGCCGCATAGTTAAGCCAGTATCTGCTCCCTGCTTGTGTGTTGGAGGTCGCTGAGTA
GTGCGCGAGCAAAATTTAAGCTACAACAAGGCAAGGCTTGACCGACAATTGCATGAAGAATCTGCTTAGG
GTTAGGCGTTTTGCGCTGCTTCGCGATGTACGGGCCAGATATACGCGTTGACATTGATTATTGACTAGTT
ATTAATAGTAATCAATTACGGGGTCATTAGTTCATAGCCCATATATGGAGTTCCGCGTTACATAACTTAC
GGTAAATGGCCCGCCTGGCTGACCGCCCAACGACCCCCGCCCATTGACGTCAATAATGACGTATGTTCCC
ATAGTAACGCCAATAGGGACTTTCCATTGACGTCAATGGGTGGAGTATTTACGGTAAACTGCCCACTTGG
CAGTACATCAAGTGTATCATATGCCAAGTACGCCCCCTATTGACGTCAATGACGGTAAATGGCCCGCCTG
GCATTATGCCCAGTACATGACCTTATGGGACTTTCCTACTTGGCAGTACATCTACGTATTAGTCATCGCT
ATTACCATGGTGATGCGGTTTTGGCAGTACATCAATGGGCGTGGATAGCGGTTTGACTCACGGGGATTTC
CAAGTCTCCACCCCATTGACGTCAATGGGAGTTTGTTTTGGCACCAAAATCAACGGGACTTTCCAAAATG
TCGTAACAACTCCGCCCCATTGACGCAAATGGGCGGTAGGCGTGTACGGTGGGAGGTCTATATAAGCAGC
GCGTTTTGCCTGTACTGGGTCTCTCTGGTTAGACCAGATCTGAGCCTGGGAGCTCTCTGGCTAACTAGGG
AACCCACTGCTTAAGCCTCAATAAAGCTTGCCTTGAGTGCTTCAAGTAGTGTGTGCCCGTCTGTTGTGTG
ACTCTGGTAACTAGAGATCCCTCAGACCCTTTTAGTCAGTGTGGAAAATCTCTAGCAGTGGCGCCCGAAC
AGGGACTTGAAAGCGAAAGGGAAACCAGAGGAGCTCTCTCGACGCAGGACTCGGCTTGCTGAAGCGCGCA
CGGCAAGAGGCGAGGGGCGGCGACTGGTGAGTACGCCAAAAATTTTGACTAGCGGAGGCTAGAAGGAGAG
AGATGGGTGCGAGAGCGTCAGTATTAAGCGGGGGAGAATTAGATCGCGATGGGAAAAAATTCGGTTAAGG
CCAGGGGGAAAGAAAAAATATAAATTAAAACATATAGTATGGGCAAGCAGGGAGCTAGAACGATTCGCAG
TTAATCCTGGCCTGTTAGAAACATCAGAAGGCTGTAGACAAATACTGGGACAGCTACAACCATCCCTTCA
GACAGGATCAGAAGAACTTAGATCATTATATAATACAGTAGCAACCCTCTATTGTGTGCATCAAAGGATA
GAGATAAAAGACACCAAGGAAGCTTTAGACAAGATAGAGGAAGAGCAAAACAAAAGTAAGACCACCGCAC
AGCAAGCGGCCGGCCGCTGATCTTCAGACCTGGAGGAGGAGATATGAGGGACAATTGGAGAAGTGAATTA
TATAAATATAAAGTAGTAAAAATTGAACCATTAGGAGTAGCACCCACCAAGGCAAAGAGAAGAGTGGTGC
AGAGAGAAAAAAGAGCAGTGGGAATAGGAGCTTTGTTCCTTGGGTTCTTGGGAGCAGCAGGAAGCACTAT
GGGCGCAGCGTCAATGACGCTGACGGTACAGGCCAGACAATTATTGTCTGGTATAGTGCAGCAGCAGAAC
AATTTGCTGAGGGCTATTGAGGCGCAACAGCATCTGTTGCAACTCACAGTCTGGGGCATCAAGCAGCTCC
AGGCAAGAATCCTGGCTGTGGAAAGATACCTAAAGGATCAACAGCTCCTGGGGATTTGGGGTTGCTCTGG
AAAACTCATTTGCACCACTGCTGTGCCTTGGAATGCTAGTTGGAGTAATAAATCTCTGGAACAGATTTGG
AATCACACGACCTGGATGGAGTGGGACAGAGAAATTAACAATTACACAAGCTTAATACACTCCTTAATTG
AAGAATCGCAAAACCAGCAAGAAAAGAATGAACAAGAATTATTGGAATTAGATAAATGGGCAAGTTTGTG
GAATTGGTTTAACATAACAAATTGGCTGTGGTATATAAAATTATTCATAATGATAGTAGGAGGCTTGGTA
GGTTTAAGAATAGTTTTTGCTGTACTTTCTATAGTGAATAGAGTTAGGCAGGGATATTCACCATTATCGT
TTCAGACCCACCTCCCAACCCCGAGGGGACCCGACAGGCCCGAAGGAATAGAAGAAGAAGGTGGAGAGAG
AGACAGAGACAGATCCATTCGATTAGTGAACGGATCGGCACTGCGTGCGCCAATTCTGCAGACAAATGGC
AGTATTCATCCACAATTTTAAAAGAAAAGGGGGGATTGGGGGGTACAGTGCAGGGGAAAGAATAGTAGAC
ATAATAGCAACAGACATACAAACTAAAGAATTACAAAAACAAATTACAAAAATTCAAAATTTTCGGGTTT
ATTACAGGGACAGCAGAGATCCAGTTTGGTTAGTACCGGGCCCGCTCTAGAGATCCGACGCGCCATCTCT
AGGCCCGCGCCGGCCCCCTCGCACGGACTTGTGGGAGAAGCTCGGCTACTCCCCTGCCCCGGTTAATTTG
CATATAATATTTCCTAGTAACTATAGAGGCTTAATGTGCGATAAAAGACAGATAATCTGTTCTTTTTAAT
ACTAGCTACATTTTACATGATAGGCTTGGATTTCTATAACTTCGTATAGCATACATTATACGAAGTTATA
AACAGCACAAAAGGAAACTCACCCTAACTGTAAAGTAATTGTGTGTTTTGAGACTATAAGTATCCCTTGG
AGAACCACCTTGTTGGTCAGGATAGAGATAGACCAGGTTTAAGAGCTATGCTGGAAACAGCATAGCAAGT
TTAAATAAGGCTAGTCCGTTATCAACTTGAAAAAGTGGCACCGAGTCGGTGCTTTTTTTCTCGAGTACTA
GGATCCATTAGGCGGCCGCGTGGATAACCGTATTACCGCCATGCATTA
Features (pLannotate 1.2.2; 24 found; start..end, strand, type, name):
     59..362     +  enhancer       CMV enhancer: human cytomegalovirus immediate early enhancer
    363..566     +  promoter       CMV promoter: human cytomegalovirus (CMV) immediate early promoter
    600..1196    +  CDS            PuroR: puromycin N-acetyltransferase; pac from Streptomyces alboniger; confers resistance to puromycin
   1272..1979    +  CDS            mCherry: mCherry is a basic (constitutively fluorescent) red fluorescent protein published in 2004, derived from Discosoma sp.. It is reported to be a very rapidly-maturing monomer with low acid sensitivity.
   2002..2035    +  protein_bind   loxP: Cre-mediated recombination occurs in the 8-bp core sequence (GCATACAT). Cre recombinase
   2068..2091    +  misc_feature   MCS (fragment): pBluescript multiple cloning site
   2091..2679    +  misc_feature   WPRE: woodchuck hepatitis virus posttranscriptional regulatory element
   2680..2699    +  misc_feature   MCS (fragment): pBluescript multiple cloning site
   2701..3201    +  CDS            nef (fragment): NEF_HV1LA - Experimental evidence at protein level: Swiss-Prot protein existence level 1. Extracellular Nef protein targets CD4(+) T-lymphocytes for apoptosis by interacting with CXCR4 surface receptors. From Human immunodeficiency virus type 1 group M subtype B (isolate Lai) (HIV-1).
   3208..3388    +  LTR            5' LTR (truncated): truncated 5' long terminal repeat (LTR) from HIV-1
   3450..4038    -  rep_origin     ori: high-copy-number ColE1/pMB1/pBR322/pUC origin of replication
   4209..5069    -  CDS            AmpR: β-lactamase; bla; confers resistance to ampicillin, carbenicillin, and related antibiotics
   5070..5174    -  promoter       AmpR promoter: bla
   5233..5285    -  misc_feature   bom (fragment): basis of mobility region from pBR322
   5440..5819    +  enhancer       CMV enhancer: human cytomegalovirus immediate early enhancer
   5820..6019    +  promoter       CMV promoter: human cytomegalovirus (CMV) immediate early promoter
   6037..6217    +  LTR            5' LTR (truncated): truncated 5' long terminal repeat (LTR) from HIV-1
   6264..6389    +  misc_feature   HIV-1 Ψ: packaging signal of human immunodeficiency virus type 1
   6373..6711    +  CDS            HIV-1 gag (fragment): gag protein from human immunodeficiency virus 1; gag
   6886..7119    +  misc_feature   RRE: The Rev response element (RRE) of HIV-1 allows for Rev-dependent mRNA export from the nucleus to the cytoplasm.
   7496..7596    +  CDS            Rev (fragment): human immunodeficiency virus 1 (HIV-1) Rev protein; rev; enhances nuclear export of unspliced and incompletely spliced viral mRNAs
   7646..7763    +  misc_feature   cPPT/CTS: central polypurine tract and central termination sequence of HIV-1
   8016..8049    +  protein_bind   loxP: Cre-mediated recombination occurs in the 8-bp core sequence (GCATACAT). Cre recombinase
   8175..8242    +  misc_RNA       tracrRNA (fragment): trans-activating CRISPR RNA for the Streptococcus pyogenes CRISPR/Cas9 system
