[The description below was written by a language model from this plasmid's Addgene catalogue record and pLannotate feature annotations shown in this document.]
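Description:
pSLQ1371-sgSTAT3-1 is a lentiviral CRISPR guide RNA expression plasmid of about 8.3 kb, built on the pSLQ1371 backbone, that delivers a single guide RNA targeting human STAT3 to mammalian cells. It is propagated in bacteria through a high-copy ColE1/pUC-type origin with ampicillin selection (AmpR under its bla promoter). The 20 bp protospacer was cloned between BstXI and XhoI sites, both retained, downstream of a mouse U6 Pol III promoter. The automated feature table does not annotate the mU6 promoter itself, but it detects a fragment of the Streptococcus pyogenes tracrRNA scaffold at the expected position, consistent with an sgRNA for the S. pyogenes Cas9 system. No Cas9 or dCas9 coding sequence is annotated, so the effector protein must be supplied separately.

Downstream of the sgRNA cassette, a CMV enhancer/promoter drives puromycin N-acetyltransferase and mCherry, which the record describes as linked by a T2A peptide. One transcript therefore yields both a drug selection marker and a red fluorescent reporter for identifying or sorting transduced cells, and a WPRE follows to enhance transcript expression. The viral framework comprises a CMV enhancer/promoter fused to a truncated HIV-1 5' LTR, which drives genomic RNA production in packaging cells, followed by the Ψ packaging signal with a gag fragment, the RRE for Rev-dependent export, cPPT/CTS, and a 3' LTR region. Packaging functions must be provided in trans. Two loxP sites flank the sgRNA and marker cassettes, which in principle would allow Cre-mediated excision, though the record does not state this as a purpose. The associated publication concerns mechanotransduction in breast cancer progression, which suggests the construct was used to perturb STAT3 in that setting.
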