Addgene plasmid #121425: pSLQ1371-sgSTAT3-1
Purpose: sgSTAT3-1 sequence: GTCAGGATAGAGATAGACCAG. Lentiviral mouse U6 (mU6) promoter-driven expression vector that coexpessed Puro-T2A-mCherry from a CMV promoter.
Depositing lab: Ovijit Chaudhuri & Stanley Qi. Depositing organization: Stanford University. Publication: YAP-independent mechanotransduction drives breast cancer progression. Lee JY, Chang JK, Dominguez AA, Lee HP, Nam S, Chang J, Varma S, Qi LS, West RB, Chaudhuri O. Nat Commun. 2019 Apr 23;10(1):1848. doi: 10.1038/s41467-019-09755-0. PubMed 31015465.
Backbone
  Vector backbone: pSLQ1371
  Total vector size (bp): 8319
  Vector type: Mammalian Expression, Lentiviral, CRISPR
  Selectable markers: Puromycin
Growth in bacteria
  Bacterial resistance: Ampicillin, 100 μg/mL
  Growth temperature: 37°C
  Growth strain: NEB Stable
  Copy number: Unknown
Gene/Insert
  Gene/Insert name: sgSTAT3-1
  Species: H. sapiens (human)
  Insert size (bp): 20
  Promoter: mouse U6
  Tag / fusion protein: mCherry (C terminal on backbone)
  Cloning method: Restriction Enzyme; 5′ cloning site BstXI (not destroyed); 3′ cloning site XhoI (not destroyed)
  Sequencing primers: 5′ GAGATCCAGTTTGGTTAGTACCGGG
Resource information
  A portion of this plasmid was derived from a plasmid made by: Antonia A. Dominguez and Lei S. Qi, Stanford University
Terms and licenses: Academic/Nonprofit Terms; Industry Terms: Not Available to Industry
How to cite: pSLQ1371-sgSTAT3-1 was a gift from Ovijit Chaudhuri & Stanley Qi (Addgene plasmid # 121425 ; http://n2t.net/addgene:121425 ; RRID:Addgene_121425)
